Addgene plasmid #127156: AbVec2.1-mIglc2
Purpose: Expression of immunoglobulin light chains in mammalian cells, mouse (C57BL/6), lambda 2 constant region
Depositing lab: Hedda Wardemann. Depositing organization: Deutsches Krebsforschungszentrum (DKFZ). Publication: ALDH4A1 is an atherosclerosis auto-antigen targeted by protective antibodies. Lorenzo C, Delgado P, Busse CE, Sanz-Bravo A, Martos-Folgado I, Bonzon-Kulichenko E, Ferrarini A, Gonzalez-Valdes IB, Mur SM, Roldan-Montero R, Martinez-Lopez D, Martin-Ventura JL, Vazquez J, Wardemann H, Ramiro AR. Nature. 2021 Jan;589(7841):287-292. doi: 10.1038/s41586-020-2993-2. Epub 2020 Dec 2. PubMed 33268892.
Backbone
  Vector backbone: pUC19
  Backbone size w/o insert (bp): 5729
  Vector type: Mammalian Expression
Growth in bacteria
  Bacterial resistance: Ampicillin, 100 μg/mL
  Growth temperature: 37°C
  Growth strain: DH5alpha
  Copy number: High Copy
Gene/Insert
  Gene/Insert name: Iglc2
  Species: M. musculus (mouse)
  Insert size (bp): 315
  GenBank ID: LR588434
  Entrez Gene: Iglc2 (a.k.a. Igl-C2)
  Promoter: hCMV IE1 gene promoter
  Cloning method: Restriction Enzyme; 5′ cloning site AgeI (not destroyed); 3′ cloning site MscI (not destroyed)
  Sequencing primers: 5′ GCTTCGTTAGAACGCGGCTAC
Terms and licenses: Academic/Nonprofit Terms; Industry Terms: Not Available to Industry
Depositor comments: ENA accession: LR588434, https://www.ebi.ac.uk/ena/browser/view/LR588434
How to cite: AbVec2.1-mIglc2 was a gift from Hedda Wardemann (Addgene plasmid # 127156 ; http://n2t.net/addgene:127156 ; RRID:Addgene_127156)
