[The description below was written by a language model from this plasmid's Addgene catalogue record and pLannotate feature annotations shown in this document.]
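Description:
AbVec2.1-mIglc2 is a mammalian expression vector for producing recombinant immunoglobulin light chains carrying the mouse (C57BL/6) lambda 2 constant region. It is built on a pUC19-derived backbone and is maintained in E. coli as a high-copy plasmid through a ColE1/pUC-type origin, with selection by the β-lactamase (AmpR) gene. The annotated sequence also contains an M13 phage origin and several bacterial remnants (fragments of lacI, lacZα, rop and bom, plus the lac promoter/operator region), which appear to be backbone carry-over and not functional parts of the expression unit. No mammalian selection marker is annotated. An SV40 enhancer/early promoter lies downstream of the expression cassette, but no complete gene is annotated behind it. The catalogue lists a backbone of 5,729 bp plus a 315 bp insert, whereas the sequenced record is 5,087 nt, and the record does not explain this difference.

The expression cassette is driven by the human cytomegalovirus immediate-early enhancer and promoter, followed by a fragment of CMV intron A and an SP6 promoter. Next come a partial match to a mouse immunoglobulin heavy-chain signal sequence for secretion, the Iglc2 constant-region coding sequence and an SV40 polyadenylation signal. The AgeI and MscI sites listed as cloning sites are both retained. The gap between the leader and Iglc2 suggests the position where a lambda variable region would be placed in frame to complete a light chain, although the record does not spell out this workflow. The stated purpose is light-chain expression in mammalian cells. Assembling a whole antibody would presumably require co-expression with a matching heavy-chain vector.
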