Features (pLannotate 1.2.2; 20 found; start..end, strand, type, name):
      1..93      +  CDS            lacI (fragment): lac repressor; lacI; The lac repressor binds to the lac operator to inhibit transcription in E. coli. This inhibition can be relieved by adding lactose or isopropyl-β-D-thiogalactopyranoside (IPTG).
    106..127     +  protein_bind   CAP binding site: CAP binding activates transcription in the presence of cAMP. E. coli catabolite activator protein
    142..172     +  promoter       lac promoter: promoter for the E. coli lac operon
    180..196     +  protein_bind   lac operator: The lac repressor binds to the lac operator to inhibit transcription in E. coli. This inhibition can be relieved by adding lactose or isopropyl-β-D-thiogalactopyranoside (IPTG). lac repressor encoded by lacI
    249..628     +  enhancer       CMV enhancer: human cytomegalovirus immediate early enhancer
    629..832     +  promoter       CMV promoter: human cytomegalovirus (CMV) immediate early promoter
    968..1011    +  intron         CMV intron (fragment): modified intron A from human cytomegalovirus
   1063..1081    +  promoter       SP6 promoter: promoter for bacteriophage SP6 RNA polymerase
   1085..1122    +  CDS            IgH signal sequence (fragment): signal sequence from the mouse immunoglobulin heavy chain variable region
   1228..1539    +  CDS            Iglc2: LAC2_MOUSE - Experimental evidence at protein level: Swiss-Prot protein existence level 1. From Mus musculus (Mouse).
   1635..1769    +  polyA_signal   SV40 poly(A) signal: SV40 polyadenylation signal
   1866..2195    +  promoter       SV40 promoter: SV40 enhancer and early promoter
   2214..2368    +  CDS            lacZα (fragment): LacZα fragment of β-galactosidase; lacZ fragment
   2374..2425    -  misc_feature   bom (fragment): basis of mobility region from pBR322
   2444..2824    +  rep_origin     M13 ori (sequence partly withheld): M13 bacteriophage origin of replication; arrow indicates direction of (+) strand synthesis
   2900..2949    -  misc_feature   bom (fragment): basis of mobility region from pBR322
   3051..3086    -  CDS            rop (fragment): Rop protein, which maintains plasmids at low copy number; rop
   3181..3285    +  promoter       AmpR promoter: bla
   3286..4146    +  CDS            AmpR: β-lactamase; bla; confers resistance to ampicillin, carbenicillin, and related antibiotics
   4317..4905    +  rep_origin     ori: high-copy-number ColE1/pMB1/pBR322/pUC origin of replication
>Addgene plasmid #127156 | AbVec2.1-mIglc2 | addgene full sequence | sequence record 256834 | Addgene NGS Result
GCGCCCAATACGCAAACCGCCTCTCCCCGCGCGTTGGCCGATTCATTAATCCAACTGGCACGACAGGTTT
CCCGACTGGAAAGCGGGCAGTGAGCGCAACGCAATTAATGTGAGTTAGCTCACTCATTAGGCACCCCAGG
CTTTACACTTTATGCTTCCGGCTCGTATGTTGTGTGGAATTGTGAGCGGATAACAATTTCACACAGGAAA
CAGCTATGACATGATTACGAATTAATTCGAGCTCGCCCGACATTGATTATTGACTAGTTATTAATAGTAA
TCAATTACGGGGTCATTAGTTCATAGCCCATATATGGAGTTCCGCGTTACATAACTTACGGTAAATGGCC
CGCCTGGCTGACCGCCCAACGACCCCCGCCCATTGACGTCAATAATGACGTATGTTCCCATAGTAACGCC
AATAGGGACTTTCCATTGACGTCAATGGGTGGAGTATTTACGGTAAACTGCCCACTTGGCAGTACATCAA
GTGTATCATATGCCAAGTACGCCCCCTATTGACGTCAATGACGGTAAATGGCCCGCCTGGCATTATGCCC
AGTACATGACCTTATGGGACTTTCCTACTTGGCAGTACATCTACGTATTAGTCATCGCTATTACCATGGT
GATGCGGTTTTGGCAGTACATCAATGGGCGTGGATAGCGGTTTGACTCACGGGGATTTCCAAGTCTCCAC
CCCATTGACGTCAATGGGAGTTTGTTTTGGCACCAAAATCAACGGGACTTTCCAAAATGTCGTAACAACT
CCGCCCCATTGACGCAAATGGGCGGTAGGCGTGTACGGTGGGAGGTCTATATAAGCAGAGCTCGTTTAGT
GAACCGTCAGATCGCCTGGAGACGCCATCCACGCTGTTTTGACCTCCATAGAAGACACCGGGACCGATCC
AGCCTCCGCGGCCGGGAACGGTGCATTGGAACGCGGATTCCCCGTGCCAAGAGTGACGTAAGTACCGCCT
ATAGAGTCTATAGGCCCACCCCCTTGGCTTCGTTAGAACGCGGCTACAATTAATACATAACCTTATGTAT
CATACACATACGATTTAGGTGACACTATAGAATAACATCCACTTTGCCTTTCTCTCCACAGGTGTCCACT
CCCAGGTCCAACTGCACCTCGGTTCTATCGATTGAATTCCACCATGGGATGGTCATGTATCATCCTTTTT
CTAGTAGCAACTGCAACCGGTTGACTAACTAGCTGGCCAGCCCAAGAGCACTCCCACTCTCACCGTGTTT
CCACCTTCCTCTGAGGAGCTCAAGGAAAACAAAGCCACACTGGTGTGTCTGATTTCCAACTTTTCCCCGA
GTGGTGTGACAGTGGCCTGGAAGGCAAATGGTACACCTATCACCCAGGGTGTGGACACTTCAAATCCCAC
CAAAGAGGGCAACAAGTTCATGGCCTCCAGCTTCCTACATTTGACATCGGACCAGTGGAGATCTCACAAC
AGTTTTACCTGTCAAGTTACACATGAAGGGGACACTGTGGAGAAGAGTCTGTCTCCTGCAGAATGTCTCT
AAGAACCCAGGTTTCTCCTTAGCCTGGGAACCCTGCAGCTTTTAGAGACCCAGGGTGGGGTCTCTTCTTT
ATATAAGCTTGGCCGCCATGGCCCAACTTGTTTATTGCAGCTTATAATGGTTACAAATAAAGCAATAGCA
TCACAAATTTCACAAATAAAGCATTTTTTTCACTGCATTCTAGTTGTGGTTTGTCCAAACTCATCAATGT
ATCTTATCATGTCTGGATCGGGAATTAATTCGGCGCAGCACCATGGCCTGAAATAACCTCTGAAAGAGGA
ACTTGGTTAGGTACCTTCTGAGGCGGAAAGAACCATCTGTGGAATGTGTGTCAGTTAGGGTGTGGAAAGT
CCCCAGGCTCCCCAGCAGGCAGAAGTATGCAAAGCATGCATCTCAATTAGTCAGCAACCAGGTGTGGAAA
GTCCCCAGGCTCCCCAGCAGGCAGAAGTATGCAAAGCATGCATCTCAATTAGTCAGCAACCATAGTCCCG
CCCCTAACTCCGCCCATCCCGCCCCTAACTCCGCCCAGTTCCGCCCATTCTCCGCCCCATGGCTGACTAA
TTTTTTTTATTTATGCAGAGGCCGAGGCCGCCTCGGCCTCTGAGCTATTCCAGAAGTAGTGAGGAGGCTT
TTTTGGAGGCCTAGGCTTTTGCAAAAAGCTGTTAACAGCTTGGCACTGGCCGTCGTTTTACAACGTCGTG
ACTGGGAAAACCCTGGCGTTACCCAACTTAATCGCCTTGCAGCACATCCCCCTTTCGCCAGTTGGCGTAA
TAGCGAAGAGGCCCGCACCGATCGCCCTTCCCAACAGTTGCGCAGCCTGAATGGCGAATGGCGCCTGATG
CGGTATTTTCTCCTTACGCATCTGTGCGGTATTTCACACCGCATA
[142 nt withheld, positions 2426-2567]
C
[141 nt withheld, positions 2569-2709]
CCTTTGACGTTGGAGTCCACGTTCTTT
[37 nt withheld, positions 2737-2773]
ACCCTATCTCGGGCTATTCTTTTGATTTATAAGGGATTTTGCCGATTTCGGCCTATTGGTTAAAAAATGA
GCTGATTTAACAAAAATTTAACGCGAATTTTAACAAAATATTAACGTTTACAATTTTATGGTGCACTCTC
AGTACAATCTGCTCTGATGCCGCATAGTTAAGCCAGCCCCGACACCCGCCAACACCCGCTGACGCGCCCT
GACGGGCTTGTCTGCTCCCGGCATCCGCTTACAGACAAGCTGTGACCGTCTCCGGGAGCTGCATGTGTCA
GAGGTTTTCACCGTCATCACCGAAACGCGCGAGACGAAAGGGCCTCGTGATACGCCTATTTTTATAGGTT
AATGTCATGATAATAATGGTTTCTTAGACGTCAGGTGGCACTTTTCGGGGAAATGTGCGCGGAACCCCTA
TTTGTTTATTTTTCTAAATACATTCAAATATGTATCCGCTCATGAGACAATAACCCTGATAAATGCTTCA
ATAATATTGAAAAAGGAAGAGTATGAGTATTCAACATTTCCGTGTCGCCCTTATTCCCTTTTTTGCGGCA
TTTTGCCTTCCTGTTTTTGCTCACCCAGAAACGCTGGTGAAAGTAAAAGATGCTGAAGATCAGTTGGGTG
CACGAGTGGGTTACATCGAACTGGATCTCAACAGCGGTAAGATCCTTGAGAGTTTTCGCCCCGAAGAACG
TTTTCCAATGATGAGCACTTTTAAAGTTCTGCTATGTGGCGCGGTATTATCCCGTATTGACGCCGGGCAA
GAGCAACTCGGTCGCCGCATACACTATTCTCAGAATGACTTGGTTGAGTACTCACCAGTCACAGAAAAGC
ATCTTACGGATGGCATGACAGTAAGAGAATTATGCAGTGCTGCCATAACCATGAGTGATAACACTGCGGC
CAACTTACTTCTGACAACGATCGGAGGACCGAAGGAGCTAACCGCTTTTTTGCACAACATGGGGGATCAT
GTAACTCGCCTTGATCGTTGGGAACCGGAGCTGAATGAAGCCATACCAAACGACGAGCGTGACACCACGA
TGCCTGTAGCAATGGCAACAACGTTGCGCAAACTATTAACTGGCGAACTACTTACTCTAGCTTCCCGGCA
ACAATTAATAGACTGGATGGAGGCGGATAAAGTTGCAGGACCACTTCTGCGCTCGGCCCTTCCGGCTGGC
TGGTTTATTGCTGATAAATCTGGAGCCGGTGAGCGTGGGTCTCGCGGTATCATTGCAGCACTGGGGCCAG
ATGGTAAGCCCTCCCGTATCGTAGTTATCTACACGACGGGGAGTCAGGCAACTATGGATGAACGAAATAG
ACAGATCGCTGAGATAGGTGCCTCACTGATTAAGCATTGGTAACTGTCAGACCAAGTTTACTCATATATA
CTTTAGATTGATTTAAAACTTCATTTTTAATTTAAAAGGATCTAGGTGAAGATCCTTTTTGATAATCTCA
TGACCAAAATCCCTTAACGTGAGTTTTCGTTCCACTGAGCGTCAGACCCCGTAGAAAAGATCAAAGGATC
TTCTTGAGATCCTTTTTTTCTGCGCGTAATCTGCTGCTTGCAAACAAAAAAACCACCGCTACCAGCGGTG
GTTTGTTTGCCGGATCAAGAGCTACCAACTCTTTTTCCGAAGGTAACTGGCTTCAGCAGAGCGCAGATAC
CAAATACTGTTCTTCTAGTGTAGCCGTAGTTAGGCCACCACTTCAAGAACTCTGTAGCACCGCCTACATA
CCTCGCTCTGCTAATCCTGTTACCAGTGGCTGCTGCCAGTGGCGATAAGTCGTGTCTTACCGGGTTGGAC
TCAAGACGATAGTTACCGGATAAGGCGCAGCGGTCGGGCTGAACGGGGGGTTCGTGCACACAGCCCAGCT
TGGAGCGAACGACCTACACCGAACTGAGATACCTACAGCGTGAGCTATGAGAAAGCGCCACGCTTCCCGA
AGGGAGAAAGGCGGACAGGTATCCGGTAAGCGGCAGGGTCGGAACAGGAGAGCGCACGAGGGAGCTTCCA
GGGGGAAACGCCTGGTATCTTTATAGTCCTGTCGGGTTTCGCCACCTCTGACTTGAGCGTCGATTTTTGT
GATGCTCGTCAGGGGGGCGGAGCCTATGGAAAAACGCCAGCAACGCGGCCTTTTTACGGTTCCTGGCCTT
TTGCTGGCCTTTTGCTCACATGTTCTTTCCTGCGTTATCCCCTGATTCTGTGGATAACCGTATTACCGCC
TTTGAGTGAGCTGATACCGCTCGCCGCAGCCGAACGACCGAGCGCAGCGAGTCAGTGAGCGAGGAAGCGG
AAGA
